Addgene plasmid #186380: pDEST-Spe4-Kozak-mEos4b-RfA
Purpose: (Empty Backbone) Destination vector for the expression of a fluorescent fusion of N-ter mEos4b and a protein of interest into embryos, by mRNA microinjection
Depositing lab: Patrick Lemaire. Depositing organization: CNRS UMR 5237, Centre de Recherche en Biologie cellulaire de Montpellier.
Backbone
  Vector backbone: pDEST-Spe4-RfA
  Backbone size (bp): 5562
  Vector type: Gateway destination vector
  Selectable markers: ccdB gene
Growth in bacteria
  Bacterial resistance: Chloramphenicol and Ampicillin, 25 & 100 μg/mL
  Growth temperature: 37°C
  Growth strain: ccdB Survival
  Copy number: High Copy
Gene/Insert
  Gene/Insert name: None
Terms and licenses: Academic/Nonprofit Terms; Industry Terms: Not Available to Industry
Depositor comments: Gateway destination vector for mRNA production to overexpress a protein of interest following microinjection into ascidian eggs. Likely to be useful for zebrafish, Xenopus, urchin and cnidarian (Clytia, Nematostella...) overexpression studies as well. Backbone was modified by insertion of N terminal mEos4b tag at Bgl II/Stu I restriction site
How to cite: pDEST-Spe4-Kozak-mEos4b-RfA was a gift from Patrick Lemaire (Addgene plasmid # 186380 ; http://n2t.net/addgene:186380 ; RRID:Addgene_186380)
