[The description below was written by a language model from this plasmid's Addgene catalogue record and pLannotate feature annotations shown in this document.]
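Description:
pDEST-Spe4-Kozak-mEos4b-RfA is an empty Gateway destination vector built on the pDEST-Spe4-RfA backbone and designed for in vitro synthesis of mRNA encoding a protein of interest fused at its N-terminus to the photoconvertible fluorescent protein mEos4b. It replicates in E. coli from a high-copy ColE1/pUC-type origin, carries an f1 origin, and is selected with ampicillin (β-lactamase) together with chloramphenicol. The chloramphenicol resistance gene sits inside the Gateway cassette. Because that cassette also encodes the CcdB toxin, the unrecombined plasmid has to be maintained in a ccdB-tolerant strain. The sequence record is labelled a partial NGS result, although its length matches the stated backbone size.

The expression unit runs from a T3 RNA polymerase promoter through the Xenopus β-globin 5'-UTR, which acts as a translational enhancer. Next comes the mEos4b coding sequence, which the construct name indicates is preceded by a Kozak sequence, then the reading-frame-A cassette (attR1, CmR, ccdB, attR2) and the Xenopus β-globin 3'-UTR. A T7 promoter lies downstream in the opposite orientation, and lac promoter/operator and lacZα remnants flank the region. In an LR reaction with an entry clone, the attR-flanked CmR/ccdB segment is replaced by the gene of interest. This places the gene downstream of mEos4b, and loss of ccdB gives counter-selection for recombinants in ordinary strains. According to the depositor, the mEos4b tag was inserted into the backbone at BglII/StuI sites.

T3 transcription of the resulting clone yields globin-UTR-flanked mRNA for microinjection. The vector was developed for overexpressing tagged proteins in ascidian eggs and embryos, and the depositor suggests it is likely also useful in zebrafish, Xenopus, sea urchin and cnidarians.
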