Features (pLannotate 1.2.2; 21 found; start..end, strand, type, name):
     21..125     +  promoter       AmpR promoter: bla
    126..986     +  CDS            AmpR: β-lactamase; bla; confers resistance to ampicillin, carbenicillin, and related antibiotics
   1157..1745    +  rep_origin     ori: high-copy-number ColE1/pMB1/pBR322/pUC origin of replication
   1928..2020    +  CDS            lacI (fragment): lac repressor; lacI; The lac repressor binds to the lac operator to inhibit transcription in E. coli. This inhibition can be relieved by adding lactose or isopropyl-β-D-thiogalactopyranoside (IPTG).
   2033..2054    +  protein_bind   CAP binding site: CAP binding activates transcription in the presence of cAMP. E. coli catabolite activator protein
   2069..2099    +  promoter       lac promoter: promoter for the E. coli lac operon
   2107..2123    +  protein_bind   lac operator: The lac repressor binds to the lac operator to inhibit transcription in E. coli. This inhibition can be relieved by adding lactose or isopropyl-β-D-thiogalactopyranoside (IPTG). lac repressor encoded by lacI
   2168..2186    +  promoter       T3 promoter: promoter for bacteriophage T3 RNA polymerase
   2211..2253    +  5'UTR          Xenopus globin 5'-UTR: translational enhancer from the 5'-UTR of the major beta-globin gene of Xenopus laevis
   2269..2949    +  CDS            mEos4b: mEos4b is a photoconvertible red fluorescent protein published in 2015, derived from Lobophyllia hemprichii. It has moderate acid sensitivity.
   2956..3080    +  protein_bind   attR1: mutant version of attR; recombination site for the Gateway® LR reaction LR Clonase™
   3105..3135    +  promoter       lac UV5 promoter: E. coli lac promoter with an "up" mutation
   3160..3188    +  promoter       cat promoter (fragment): promoter of the E. coli cat gene encoding chloramphenicol acetyltransferase
   3189..3848    +  CDS            CmR: chloramphenicol acetyltransferase; cat; confers resistance to chloramphenicol
   4027..4185    +  CDS            ccdA (fragment): CCDA_ECO57 - Also known as H, letA. Experimental evidence at protein level: Swiss-Prot protein existence level 1. Antitoxin component of a type II toxin-antitoxin (TA) system which inhibits the post-segregational killing (PSK) of plasmid-free cells, also referred to as a plasmid addiction system. Binds to and blocks the activity of CcdB; will also remove bound CcdB protein from the CcdB-GyrA complex by forming a CcdA-CcdB complex, a process termed rejuvenation. Functions as a transcriptional corepressor for the ccdAB operon, repression also requires CcdB (By similarity). From Escherichia coli
   4190..4492    +  CDS            ccdB: CCDB_ECOLI - Also known as G, letB, letD. Experimental evidence at protein level: Swiss-Prot protein existence level 1. Toxic component of a type II toxin-antitoxin (TA) system, functioning in plasmid maintainence. Responsible for the post- segregational killing (PSK) of plasmid-free cells, also referred to as a plasmid addiction system. Half-life of over 2 hours. Cell killing by CcdB is accompanied by filamentation, defects in chromosome and plasmid segregation, defects in cell division, formation of anucleate cells, decreased DNA synthesis and plasmid loss. Interferes with the activity of DN
   4536..4660    -  protein_bind   attR2: mutant version of attR; recombination site for the Gateway® LR reaction LR Clonase™
   4705..4828    +  3'UTR          Xenopus globin 3'-UTR: 3'-UTR of the major beta-globin gene of Xenopus laevis
   4919..4937    -  promoter       T7 promoter: promoter for bacteriophage T7 RNA polymerase
   4940..5097    +  CDS            lacZα (fragment): LacZα fragment of β-galactosidase; lacZ fragment
   5128..5556    -  rep_origin     f1 ori (sequence partly withheld): f1 bacteriophage origin of replication; arrow indicates direction of (+) strand synthesis
>Addgene plasmid #186380 | pDEST-Spe4-Kozak-mEos4b-RfA | addgene full sequence | sequence record 373797 | Addgene Partial NGS Result
GCACTTTTCGGGGAAATGTGCGCGGAACCCCTATTTGTTTATTTTTCTAAATACATTCAAATATGTATCC
GCTCATGAGACAATAACCCTGATAAATGCTTCAATAATATTGAAAAAGGAAGAGTATGAGTATTCAACAT
TTCCGTGTCGCCCTTATTCCCTTTTTTGCGGCATTTTGCCTTCCTGTTTTTGCTCACCCAGAAACGCTGG
TGAAAGTAAAAGATGCTGAAGATCAGTTGGGTGCACGAGTGGGTTACATCGAACTGGATCTCAACAGCGG
TAAGATCCTTGAGAGTTTTCGCCCCGAAGAACGTTTTCCAATGATGAGCACTTTTAAAGTTCTGCTATGT
GGCGCGGTATTATCCCGTATTGACGCCGGGCAAGAGCAACTCGGTCGCCGCATACACTATTCTCAGAATG
ACTTGGTTGAGTACTCACCAGTCACAGAAAAGCATCTTACGGATGGCATGACAGTAAGAGAATTATGCAG
TGCTGCCATAACCATGAGTGATAACACTGCGGCCAACTTACTTCTGACAACGATCGGAGGACCGAAGGAG
CTAACCGCTTTTTTGCACAACATGGGGGATCATGTAACTCGCCTTGATCGTTGGGAACCGGAGCTGAATG
AAGCCATACCAAACGACGAGCGTGACACCACGATGCCTGTAGCAATGGCAACAACGTTGCGCAAACTATT
AACTGGCGAACTACTTACTCTAGCTTCCCGGCAACAATTAATAGACTGGATGGAGGCGGATAAAGTTGCA
GGACCACTTCTGCGCTCGGCCCTTCCGGCTGGCTGGTTTATTGCTGATAAATCTGGAGCCGGTGAGCGTG
GATCTCGCGGTATCATTGCAGCACTGGGGCCAGATGGTAAGCCCTCCCGTATCGTAGTTATCTACACGAC
GGGGAGTCAGGCAACTATGGATGAACGAAATAGACAGATCGCTGAGATAGGTGCCTCACTGATTAAGCAT
TGGTAACTGTCAGACCAAGTTTACTCATATATACTTTAGATTGATTTAAAACTTCATTTTTAATTTAAAA
GGATCTAGGTGAAGATCCTTTTTGATAATCTCATGACCAAAATCCCTTAACGTGAGTTTTCGTTCCACTG
AGCGTCAGACCCCGTAGAAAAGATCAAAGGATCTTCTTGAGATCCTTTTTTTCTGCGCGTAATCTGCTGC
TTGCAAACAAAAAAACCACCGCTACCAGCGGTGGTTTGTTTGCCGGATCAAGAGCTACCAACTCTTTTTC
CGAAGGTAACTGGCTTCAGCAGAGCGCAGATACCAAATACTGTTCTTCTAGTGTAGCCGTAGTTAGGCCA
CCACTTCAAGAACTCTGTAGCACCGCCTACATACCTCGCTCTGCTAATCCTGTTACCAGTGGCTGCTGCC
AGTGGCGATAAGTCGTGTCTTACCGGGTTGGACTCAAGACGATAGTTACCGGATAAGGCGCAGCGGTCGG
GCTGAACGGGGGGTTCGTGCACACAGCCCAGCTTGGAGCGAACGACCTACACCGAACTGAGATACCTACA
GCGTGAGCTATGAGAAAGCGCCACGCTTCCCGAAGGGAGAAAGGCGGACAGGTATCCGGTAAGCGGCAGG
GTCGGAACAGGAGAGCGCACGAGGGAGCTTCCAGGGGGAAACGCCTGGTATCTTTATAGTCCTGTCGGGT
TTCGCCACCTCTGACTTGAGCGTCGATTTTTGTGATGCTCGTCAGGGGGGCGGAGCCTATGGAAAAACGC
CAGCAACGCGGCCTTTTTACGGTTCCTGGCCTTTTGCTGGCCTTTTGCTCACATGTTCTTTCCTGCGTTA
TCCCCTGATTCTGTGGATAACCGTATTACCGCCTTTGAGTGAGCTGATACCGCTCGCCGCAGCCGAACGA
CCGAGCGCAGCGAGTCAGTGAGCGAGGAAGCGGAAGAGCGCCCAATACGCAAACCGCCTCTCCCCGCGCG
TTGGCCGATTCATTAATGCAGCTGGCACGACAGGTTTCCCGACTGGAAAGCGGGCAGTGAGCGCAACGCA
ATTAATGTGAGTTAGCTCACTCATTAGGCACCCCAGGCTTTACACTTTATGCTTCCGGCTCGTATGTTGT
GTGGAATTGTGAGCGGATAACAATTTCACACAGGAAACAGCTATGACCATGATTACGCCAAGCTCGAAAT
TAACCCTCACTAAAGGGAACAAAAGCTGGAGCTAAGCTTGCTTGTTCTTTTTGCAGAAGCTCAGAATAAA
CGCTCAACTTTGGCAGATCTCAGAAAAAATGGTGAGTGCGATTAAGCCAGACATGAGGATCAAACTCCGT
ATGGAAGGCAACGTAAACGGGCACCACTTTGTGATCGACGGAGATGGTACAGGCAAGCCTTATGAGGGAA
AACAGACCATGGATCTTGAAGTCAAAGAGGGCGGACCTCTGCCTTTTGCCTTTGATATCCTGACCACTGC
ATTCCATTACGGCAACAGGGTATTCGTGAAATATCCAGACAACATACAAGACTATTTTAAGCAGTCGTTT
CCTAAGGGGTATTCGTGGGAACGAAGCTTGACTTTCGAAGACGGGGGCATTTGCAATGCCAGAAACGACA
TAACAATGGAAGGGGACACTTTCTATAATAAAGTTCGATTTTATGGTACCAACTTTCCCGCCAATGGTCC
AGTTATGCAGAAGAAGACGCTGAAATGGGAGCCCTCCACTGAGAAAATGTATGTGCGTGATGGAGTGCTG
ACGGGTGATATTGAGATGGCTTTGTTGCTTGAAGGAAATGCCCATTACCGATGTGACTTCAGAACTACTT
ACAAAGCTAAGGAGAAGGGTGTCAAGTTACCAGGCGCCCACTTTGTGGACCACGCCATTGAGATTTTAAG
CCATGACAAAGATTACAACAAGGTTAAGCTGTATGAGCATGCTGTTGCTCATTCTGGATTGCCTGACAAT
GCCAGACGAGTAATCACAAGTTTGTACAAAAAAGCTGAACGAGAAACGTAAAATGATATAAATATCAATA
TATTAAATTAGATTTTGCATAAAAAACAGACTACATAATACTGTAAAACACAACATATCCAGTCACTATG
GCGGCCGCATTAGGCACCCCAGGCTTTACACTTTATGCTTCCGGCTCGTATAATGTGTGGATTTTGAGTT
AGGATCCGGCGAGATTTTCAGGAGCTAAGGAAGCTAAAATGGAGAAAAAAATCACTGGATATACCACCGT
TGATATATCCCAATGGCATCGTAAAGAACATTTTGAGGCATTTCAGTCAGTTGCTCAATGTACCTATAAC
CAGACCGTTCAGCTGGATATTACGGCCTTTTTAAAGACCGTAAAGAAAAATAAGCACAAGTTTTATCCGG
CCTTTATTCACATTCTTGCCCGCCTGATGAATGCTCATCCGGAATTCCGTATGGCAATGAAAGACGGTGA
GCTGGTGATATGGGATAGTGTTCACCCTTGTTACACCGTTTTCCATGAGCAAACTGAAACGTTTTCATCG
CTCTGGAGTGAATACCACGACGATTTCCGGCAGTTTCTACACATATATTCGCAAGATGTGGCGTGTTACG
GTGAAAACCTGGCCTATTTCCCTAAAGGGTTTATTGAGAATATGTTTTTCGTCTCAGCCAATCCCTGGGT
GAGTTTCACCAGTTTTGATTTAAACGTGGCCAATATGGACAACTTCTTCGCCCCCGTTTTCACCATGGGC
AAATATTATACGCAAGGCGACAAGGTGCTGATGCCGCTGGCGATTCAGGTTCATCATGCCGTCTGTGATG
GCTTCCATGTCGGCAGAATGCTTAATGAATTACAACAGTACTGCGATGAGTGGCAGGGCGGGGCGTAAAC
GCGTGGATCCGGCTTACTAAAAGCCAGATAACAGTATGCGTATTTGCGCGCTGATTTTTGCGGTATAAGA
ATATATACTGATATGTATACCCGAAGTATGTCAAAAAGAGGTGTGCTATGAAGCAGCGTATTACAGTGAC
AGTTGACAGCGACAGCTATCAGTTGCTCAAGGCATATATGATGTCAATATCTCCGGTCTGGTAAGCACAA
CCATGCAGAATGAAGCCCGTCGTCTGCGTGCCGAACGCTGGAAAGCGGAAAATCAGGAAGGGATGGCTGA
GGTCGCCCGGTTTATTGAAATGAACGGCTCTTTTGCTGACGAGAACAGGGACTGGTGAAATGCAGTTTAA
GGTTTACACCTATAAAAGAGAGAGCCGTTATCGTCTGTTTGTGGATGTACAGAGTGATATTATTGACACG
CCCGGGCGACGGATGGTGATCCCCCTGGCCAGTGCACGTCTGCTGTCAGATAAAGTCTCCCGTGAACTTT
ACCCGGTGGTGCATATCGGGGATGAAAGCTGGCGCATGATGACCACCGATATGGCCAGTGTGCCGGTCTC
CGTTATCGGGGAAGAAGTGGCTGATCTCAGCCACCGCGAAAATGACATCAAAAACGCCATTAACCTGATG
TTCTGGGGAATATAAATGTCAGGCTCCCTTATACACAGCCAGTCTGCAGGTCGACCATAGTGACTGGATA
TGTTGTGTTTTACAGTATTATGTAGTCTGTTTTTTATGCAAAATCTAATTTAATATATTGATATTTATAT
CATTTTACGTTTCTCGTTCAGCTTTCTTGTACAAAGTGGTGATAAACTTAGATATCGCGGCCGCGGAAGC
GCTGGTTACCTAGGAACCAGCCTCAAGAACACCCGAATGGAGTCTCTAAGCTACATAATACCAACTTACA
CTTTACAAAATGTTGTCCCCCAAAATGTAGCCATTCGTATCTGCTCCWAAWAAAAARAAARTTTYTTCMC
AWTCWAAAAAAAAAAAAAAAAAAAAAAAAAAAAAAAAAMMCCCCCCCCCCCCCCCCTGCAGGGCCAAGTC
GGCCGGCGCGCCATTCGCCCTATAGTGAGTCGTATTACAATTCACTGGCCGTCGTTTTACAACGTCGTGA
CTGGGAAAACCCTGGCGTTACCCAACTTAATCGCCTTGCAGCACATCCCCCTTTCGCCAGCTGGCGTAAT
AGCGAAGAGGCCCGCACCGATCGCCCTTCCCAACAGTTGCGCAGCCTGAATGGCGAATGGAAATTGTAAG
CGTTAATATTTTGTTAAAATTCGCGTTAAATTTTTGTTAAATCAGCTCATTTTTTAACCAATAGGCCGAA
ATCGGCAAAATCCCTTATAAATCAAAAGAATAGACCGAGATAGGGT
[37 nt withheld, positions 5227-5263]
AAAGAACGTGGACTCCAACGTCAAAGG
[49 nt withheld, positions 5291-5339]
T
[91 nt withheld, positions 5341-5431]
G
[124 nt withheld, positions 5433-5556]
CAGGTG
